Addgene plasmid #15251: pBabe-Puro-RalA-wt
Depositing lab: William Hahn. Depositing organization: Dana-Farber Cancer Institute. Publication: The tumor suppressor PP2A Abeta regulates the RalA GTPase. Sablina AA, Chen W, Arroyo JD, Corral L, Hector M, Bulmer SE, DeCaprio JA, Hahn WC. Cell. 2007 Jun 1. 129(5):969-82. 10.1016/j.cell.2007.03.047 PubMed 17540176.
Backbone
  Vector backbone: pBabe-puro
  Backbone size w/o insert (bp): 5100
  Vector type: Mammalian Expression, Retroviral
Growth in bacteria
  Bacterial resistance: Ampicillin, 100 μg/mL
  Growth temperature: 37°C
  Growth strain: DH5alpha
  Copy number: High Copy
Gene/Insert
  Gene/Insert name: v-ral simian leukemia viral oncogene homolog A
  Species: H. sapiens (human)
  Insert size (bp): 621
  Entrez Gene: RALA (a.k.a. HINCONS, RAL)
  Cloning method: Restriction Enzyme; 5′ cloning site BamHI (not destroyed); 3′ cloning site SalI (not destroyed)
  Sequencing primers: 5′ MSCV
Terms and licenses: Academic/Nonprofit Terms; Industry Terms: Not Available to Industry
How to cite: pBabe-Puro-RalA-wt was a gift from William Hahn (Addgene plasmid # 15251 ; http://n2t.net/addgene:15251 ; RRID:Addgene_15251)
