[The description below was written by a language model from this plasmid's Addgene catalogue record.]
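Description:
pBabe-Puro-RalA-wt is a retroviral mammalian expression plasmid built on the pBabe-puro backbone (about 5.1 kb without insert) and carrying the wild-type human RALA coding sequence, a 621 bp insert encoding the small Ras-like GTPase RalA. The insert was placed between the BamHI and SalI sites of the vector, and both sites remain intact, so the cDNA can be excised or exchanged. In bacteria the plasmid is maintained at high copy number under ampicillin selection.

No feature table accompanies the record, so the regulatory elements are not listed explicitly. pBabe-puro vectors are generally Moloney murine leukemia virus-based designs in which the long terminal repeats and packaging signal flank the cargo. The 5′ LTR drives transcription of the inserted gene, and a separate internal promoter (SV40 early in the standard backbone) expresses a puromycin resistance gene for selecting transduced mammalian cells. The plasmid lacks the viral structural genes, so it must be introduced into a packaging cell line that supplies gag, pol and env in trans. This produces replication-defective virus that integrates the RalA and puromycin cassette stably into dividing target cells. No epitope tag or reporter is recorded for the insert.

The "wt" designation suggests it serves as the wild-type form for stable RalA expression, for example as a reference alongside mutant versions. The associated publication concerns regulation of RalA by the PP2A Aβ tumor suppressor, which points to use in studying RalA signalling and its role in cell transformation.
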