>Addgene plasmid #15251 | pBabe-Puro-RalA-wt | addgene partial sequence | sequence record 21741 | 15251 with pBABE5'
GGCTGCAATAAGCCCAAGGGTCAAAATTCTTTGGCCTTACACAAAGTCATCATGGTGGGCAGTGGTGGCG
TGGGCAAGTCAGCTCTGACTCTACAGTTCATGTACGATGAGTTTGTGGAGGACTATGAGCCTACCAAAGC
AGACAGCTACCGGAAGAAGGTAGTGCTGGATGGGGAGGAAGTACAGATTGATATCTTAGATACAGCTGGG
CAGGAGGACTATGCTGCAATTAGAGACAACTACTTCCGAAGCGGGGAGGGCTTCCTCTGTGTCTTCTCTA
TTACAGAAATGGAATCCTTTGCAGCTACAGCTGACTTCAGGGAGCAGATTTTAAGAGTAAAAGAAGACGA
GAATGTTCCATTTCTACTGGTTGGTAACAAATCAGATTTAGAAGATAAAAGGCAGGTTTCTGTAGAAGAG
GCAAAAAACAGAGCTGACCAGTGGAATGTTAACTACGTGGAAACGTCTGCTAAAACACGAGCTAATGTTG
ACAAGGTATTTTTTGATTTAATGAGAGAAATTCGAGCAAGAAAGATGGAAGACAGCAAAGAAAAGAATGG
AAAAAAGAAGAGGAAAAGTTTAGCCAAGAGAATCAGAGAAAGATGCTGCATTTTATAAGTCGACCCTGTG
GAATGTGTGTCAGTTAGGGTGTGGAAAGTCCCCAGGCTCCCCAGCAGGCAGAAGTATGCAAAGCATGCAT
CTCAATTA
